Addgene plasmid #245788: pSmBtA3-TrF
Purpose: Expression of mutated bovine arrestin-3 (L394Stop) tagged with SmBiT and Flag in mammalian cells
Depositing lab: Vsevolod Gurevich. Depositing organization: Vanderbilt University. Publication: GPCR Binding and JNK3 Activation by Arrestin-3 Have Different Structural Requirements. Zheng C, Weinstein LD, Nguyen KK, Grewal A, Gurevich EV, Gurevich VV. Cells. 2023 Jun 6;12(12):1563. doi: 10.3390/cells12121563. PubMed 37371033.
Backbone
  Vector backbone: pcDNA3
  Backbone size w/o insert (bp): 5400
  Vector type: Mammalian Expression
Growth in bacteria
  Bacterial resistance: Ampicillin, 100 μg/mL
  Growth temperature: 37°C
  Growth strain: DH5alpha
  Copy number: High Copy
Gene/Insert
  Gene/Insert name: arrestin-3
  Species: B. taurus (bovine)
  Insert size (bp): 1400
  Mutation: L394Stop
  Entrez Gene: ARR3
  Promoter: CMV
  Tag / fusion protein: SmBiT (N terminal on insert); Flag (C terminal on insert)
  Cloning method: Restriction Enzyme; 5′ cloning site EcoRI (unknown if destroyed); 3′ cloning site HindIII (unknown if destroyed)
Terms and licenses: Academic/Nonprofit Terms; Industry Terms: Not Available to Industry
How to cite: pSmBtA3-TrF was a gift from Vsevolod Gurevich (Addgene plasmid # 245788 ; http://n2t.net/addgene:245788 ; RRID:Addgene_245788)
