[The description below was written by a language model from this plasmid's Addgene catalogue record and pLannotate feature annotations shown in this document.]
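Description:
pSmBtA3-TrF is a mammalian expression plasmid built on the pcDNA3 backbone. It encodes a truncated form of bovine arrestin-3 in which a stop codon replaces Leu394 (L394Stop), removing the distal C-terminus. The catalogue entry links the insert to Entrez ARR3, but the automated annotation matches the coding region to ARRB2 (β-arrestin-2). That match fits the common use of "arrestin-3" as a name for this non-visual arrestin. According to the record, the protein carries an N-terminal SmBiT tag and a C-terminal Flag epitope, though neither tag is called out separately in the feature table. The insert was cloned between EcoRI and HindIII sites.

Transcription is driven by the human CMV immediate-early enhancer and promoter and terminated by the bovine growth hormone polyadenylation signal. T7 and SP6 promoters flank the insert, as is standard for pcDNA3. A separate SV40 early promoter–neo–SV40 poly(A) cassette allows G418 selection of stably transfected mammalian cells. In E. coli the plasmid is maintained by a high-copy ColE1/pUC-type origin and selected with ampicillin through β-lactamase. An f1 origin is also present. The short HIV-1 LTR, ble, lacI and extra SV40 promoter fragments in the annotation are probably incidental partial matches rather than functional parts.

SmBiT is the small peptide half of the split NanoLuc luciferase. This suggests the construct is meant for complementation assays in which arrestin-3 association with an LgBiT-fused partner produces luminescence, with Flag available for detection or immunoprecipitation. The associated publication concerns the structural requirements for GPCR binding and JNK3 activation by arrestin-3.
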