Features (pLannotate 1.2.2; 21 found; start..end, strand, type, name):
     28..80      -  misc_feature   bom (fragment): basis of mobility region from pBR322
    235..614     +  enhancer       CMV enhancer: human cytomegalovirus immediate early enhancer
    615..818     +  promoter       CMV promoter: human cytomegalovirus (CMV) immediate early promoter
    814..847     +  LTR            5' LTR (truncated) (fragment): truncated 5' long terminal repeat (LTR) from HIV-1
    863..881     +  promoter       T7 promoter: promoter for bacteriophage T7 RNA polymerase
    976..2202    +  CDS            ARRB2: ARRB2_HUMAN - Also known as ARB2, ARR2. Experimental evidence at protein level: Swiss-Prot protein existence level 1. Functions in regulating agonist-mediated G-protein coupled receptor (GPCR) signaling by mediating both receptor desensitization and resensitization processes. During homologous desensitization, beta- arrestins bind to the GPRK-phosphorylated receptor and sterically preclude its coupling to the cognate G-protein; the binding appears to require additional receptor determinants exposed only in the active receptor conformation. The beta-arrestins target many receptors for internali
   2232..2250    -  promoter       SP6 promoter: promoter for bacteriophage SP6 RNA polymerase
   2276..2500    +  polyA_signal   bGH poly(A) signal: bovine growth hormone polyadenylation signal
   2504..2525    +  promoter       SV40 promoter (fragment): SV40 enhancer and early promoter
   2546..2974    +  rep_origin     f1 ori (sequence partly withheld): f1 bacteriophage origin of replication; arrow indicates direction of (+) strand synthesis
   2988..3317    +  promoter       SV40 promoter: SV40 enhancer and early promoter
   3384..4175    +  CDS            neo: KKA2_KLEPN - Also known as kan, nptII. Experimental evidence at protein level: Swiss-Prot protein existence level 1. Resistance to kanamycin, neomycin, paromomycin, ribostamycin, butirosin and gentamicin B. From Klebsiella pneumoniae.
   4199..4357    +  CDS            ble (fragment): BLE_KLEPN - Experimental evidence at protein level: Swiss-Prot protein existence level 1. Binding protein with a strong affinity to the bleomycin family of antibiotics. Binds to CL990; an antimitotic-antibiotic compound. From Klebsiella pneumoniae.
   4352..4473    +  polyA_signal   SV40 poly(A) signal: SV40 polyadenylation signal
   4546..4562    -  protein_bind   lac operator: The lac repressor binds to the lac operator to inhibit transcription in E. coli. This inhibition can be relieved by adding lactose or isopropyl-β-D-thiogalactopyranoside (IPTG). lac repressor encoded by lacI
   4570..4600    -  promoter       lac promoter: promoter for the E. coli lac operon
   4615..4636    -  protein_bind   CAP binding site: CAP binding activates transcription in the presence of cAMP. E. coli catabolite activator protein
   4649..4741    -  CDS            lacI (fragment): lac repressor; lacI; The lac repressor binds to the lac operator to inhibit transcription in E. coli. This inhibition can be relieved by adding lactose or isopropyl-β-D-thiogalactopyranoside (IPTG).
   4924..5512    -  rep_origin     ori: high-copy-number ColE1/pMB1/pBR322/pUC origin of replication
   5683..6543    -  CDS            AmpR: β-lactamase; bla; confers resistance to ampicillin, carbenicillin, and related antibiotics
   6544..6648    -  promoter       AmpR promoter: bla
>Addgene plasmid #245788 | pSmBtA3-TrF | addgene full sequence | sequence record 488747 | Addgene NGS Result
GACGGATCGGGAGATCTCCCGATCCCCTATGGTGCACTCTCAGTACAATCTGCTCTGATGCCGCATAGTT
AAGCCAGTATCTGCTCCCTGCTTGTGTGTTGGAGGTCGCTGAGTAGTGCGCGAGCAAAATTTAAGCTACA
ACAAGGCAAGGCTTGACCGACAATTGCATGAAGAATCTGCTTAGGGTTAGGCGTTTTGCGCTGCTTCGCG
ATGTACGGGCCAGATATACGCGTTGACATTGATTATTGACTAGTTATTAATAGTAATCAATTACGGGGTC
ATTAGTTCATAGCCCATATATGGAGTTCCGCGTTACATAACTTACGGTAAATGGCCCGCCTGGCTGACCG
CCCAACGACCCCCGCCCATTGACGTCAATAATGACGTATGTTCCCATAGTAACGCCAATAGGGACTTTCC
ATTGACGTCAATGGGTGGAGTATTTACGGTAAACTGCCCACTTGGCAGTACATCAAGTGTATCATATGCC
AAGTACGCCCCCTATTGACGTCAATGACGGTAAATGGCCCGCCTGGCATTATGCCCAGTACATGACCTTA
TGGGACTTTCCTACTTGGCAGTACATCTACGTATTAGTCATCGCTATTACCATGGTGATGCGGTTTTGGC
AGTACATCAATGGGCGTGGATAGCGGTTTGACTCACGGGGATTTCCAAGTCTCCACCCCATTGACGTCAA
TGGGAGTTTGTTTTGGCACCAAAATCAACGGGACTTTCCAAAATGTCGTAACAACTCCGCCCCATTGACG
CAAATGGGCGGTAGGCGTGTACGGTGGGAGGTCTATATAAGCAGAGCTCTCTGGCTAACTAGAGAACCCA
CTGCTTACTGGCTTATCGAAATTAATACGACTCACTATAGGGAGACCCAAGCTGGAATTCACCACCATGG
TGACCGGCTACCGGCTGTTCGAGGAGATTCTCTCCGGACTTAAGTCTCGGCGAGCGCTCGACTCCATGGG
GGAGAAACCCGGGACCAGGGTCTTCAAGAAATCGAGTCCTAACTGCAAGCTCACCGTGTACCTAGGCAAG
CGGGACTTTGTGGACCACCTGGACAAAGTGGACCCTGTAGATGGTGTGGTGCTAGTGGATCCGGACTACT
TGAAGGACCGCAAAGTGTTTGTGACCCTCACGTGCGCCTTTCGCTATGGCCGCGAAGACCTGGACGTCCT
GGGCTTGTCCTTCCGCAAAGACCTGTTCATCGCCAACTACCAGGCCTTCCCTCCAACACCTAACCCACCT
AGACCACCTACGCGTCTGCAGGAGCGGCTGCTGAGGAAGCTGGGCCAGCATGCCCACCCCTTTTTTTTCA
CAATACCCCAGAACCTGCCCTGCTCCGTCACCCTACAGCCAGGCCCAGAGGATACGGGGAAGGCTTGCGG
GGTCGACTTTGAGATTCGAGCCTTCTGCGCCAAATCACTAGAAGAGAAAAGCCACAAACGGAACTCCGTA
CGTCTGGTGATCCGAAAGGTGCAGTTTGCCCCAGAGAAACCAGGGCCCCAGCCTTCAGCTGAAACCACAC
GCCACTTCCTCATGTCTGACCGGTCCCTGCACCTTGAGGCTTCACTGGACAAGGAGCTGTACTACCACGG
GGAGCCCCTCAATGTCAATGTCCACGTCACCAATAACTCCACCAAGACTGTCAAGAAGATCAAAGTCTCT
GTGAGACAGTACGCCGACATCTGCCTCTTCAGCACCGCCCAGTACAAGTGCCCCGTGGCTCAGGTCGAAC
AAGATGACCAGGTGTCGCCCAGTTCCACGTTCTGTAAGGTGTACACCATAACCCCGCTGCTCAGCAACAA
CCGGGAGAAGCGCGGCCTCGCTCTAGATGGGAAGCTCAAGCACGAGGACACCAACCTGGCCTCGAGCACC
ATTGTGAAGGAGGGTGCCAACAAGGAGGTGCTGGGGATACTGGTGTCCTACAGGGTCAAGGTGAAGCTGG
TGGTGTCACGAGGCGGGGATGTCTCAGTGGAGCTGCCATTTGTTCTCATGCACCCCAAGCCCCATGATCA
CATCGCCCTTCCCAGGCCCCAGTCAGCTGTTCCTGAAACAGATGCCCCCGTGGACACCAACCTCATTGAA
TTTGAAACCAACTATGCCACAGACGACGACATCGTGTTCGAAGACTTTGCCCGGTAGCGGCTCAAGGGGC
TGAAGGACGAGGACTATGACGACCAGTTCTGTATCGATTAGGGCTGGAAGCTTGGCCCTATTCTATAGTG
TCACCTAAATGCTAGAGCTCGCTGATCAGCCTCGACTGTGCCTTCTAGTTGCCAGCCATCTGTTGTTTGC
CCCTCCCCCGTGCCTTCCTTGACCCTGGAAGGTGCCACTCCCACTGTCCTTTCCTAATAAAATGAGGAAA
TTGCATCGCATTGTCTGAGTAGGTGTCATTCTATTCTGGGGGGTGGGGTGGGGCAGGACAGCAAGGGGGA
GGATTGGGAAGACAATAGCAGGCATGCTGGGGATGCGGTGGGCTCTATGGCTTCTGAGGCGGAAAGAACC
AGCTGGGGCTCTAGGGGGTATCCCC
[124 nt withheld, positions 2546-2669]
C
[91 nt withheld, positions 2671-2761]
A
[49 nt withheld, positions 2763-2811]
CCTTTGACGTTGGAGTCCACGTTCTTT
[37 nt withheld, positions 2839-2875]
ACCCTATCTCGGTCTATTCTTTTGATTTATAAGGGATTTTGCCGATTTCGGCCTATTGGTTAAAAAATGA
GCTGATTTAACAAAAATTTAACGCGAATTAATTCTGTGGAATGTGTGTCAGTTAGGGTGTGGAAAGTCCC
CAGGCTCCCCAGCAGGCAGAAGTATGCAAAGCATGCATCTCAATTAGTCAGCAACCAGGTGTGGAAAGTC
CCCAGGCTCCCCAGCAGGCAGAAGTATGCAAAGCATGCATCTCAATTAGTCAGCAACCATAGTCCCGCCC
CTAACTCCGCCCATCCCGCCCCTAACTCCGCCCAGTTCCGCCCATTCTCCGCCCCATGGCTGACTAATTT
TTTTTATTTATGCAGAGGCCGAGGCCGCCTCTGCCTCTGAGCTATTCCAGAAGTAGTGAGGAGGCTTTTT
TGGAGGCCTAGGCTTTTGCAAAAAGCTCCCGGGAGCTTGTATATCCATTTTCGGATCTGATCAAGAGACA
GGATGAGGATCGTTTCGCATGATTGAACAAGATGGATTGCACGCAGGTTCTCCGGCCGCTTGGGTGGAGA
GGCTATTCGGCTATGACTGGGCACAACAGACAATCGGCTGCTCTGATGCCGCCGTGTTCCGGCTGTCAGC
GCAGGGGCGCCCGGTTCTTTTTGTCAAGACCGACCTGTCCGGTGCCCTGAATGAACTGCAGGACGAGGCA
GCGCGGCTATCGTGGCTGGCCACGACGGGCGTTCCTTGCGCAGCTGTGCTCGACGTTGTCACTGAAGCGG
GAAGGGACTGGCTGCTATTGGGCGAAGTGCCGGGGCAGGATCTCCTGTCATCTCACCTTGCTCCTGCCGA
GAAAGTATCCATCATGGCTGATGCAATGCGGCGGCTGCATACGCTTGATCCGGCTACCTGCCCATTCGAC
CACCAAGCGAAACATCGCATCGAGCGAGCACGTACTCGGATGGAAGCCGGTCTTGTCGATCAGGATGATC
TGGACGAAGAGCATCAGGGGCTCGCGCCAGCCGAACTGTTCGCCAGGCTCAAGGCGCGCATGCCCGACGG
CGAGGATCTCGTCGTGACCCATGGCGATGCCTGCTTGCCGAATATCATGGTGGAAAATGGCCGCTTTTCT
GGATTCATCGACTGTGGCCGGCTGGGTGTGGCGGACCGCTATCAGGACATAGCGTTGGCTACCCGTGATA
TTGCTGAAGAGCTTGGCGGCGAATGGGCTGACCGCTTCCTCGTGCTTTACGGTATCGCCGCTCCCGATTC
GCAGCGCATCGCCTTCTATCGCCTTCTTGACGAGTTCTTCTGAGCGGGACTCTGGGGTTCGAAATGACCG
ACCAAGCGACGCCCAACCTGCCATCACGAGATTTCGATTCCACCGCCGCCTTCTATGAAAGGTTGGGCTT
CGGAATCGTTTTCCGGGACGCCGGCTGGATGATCCTCCAGCGCGGGGATCTCATGCTGGAGTTCTTCGCC
CACCCCAACTTGTTTATTGCAGCTTATAATGGTTACAAATAAAGCAATAGCATCACAAATTTCACAAATA
AAGCATTTTTTTCACTGCATTCTAGTTGTGGTTTGTCCAAACTCATCAATGTATCTTATCATGTCTGTAT
ACCGTCGACCTCTAGCTAGAGCTTGGCGTAATCATGGTCATAGCTGTTTCCTGTGTGAAATTGTTATCCG
CTCACAATTCCACACAACATACGAGCCGGAAGCATAAAGTGTAAAGCCTGGGGTGCCTAATGAGTGAGCT
AACTCACATTAATTGCGTTGCGCTCACTGCCCGCTTTCCAGTCGGGAAACCTGTCGTGCCAGCTGCATTA
ATGAATCGGCCAACGCGCGGGGAGAGGCGGTTTGCGTATTGGGCGCTCTTCCGCTTCCTCGCTCACTGAC
TCGCTGCGCTCGGTCGTTCGGCTGCGGCGAGCGGTATCAGCTCACTCAAAGGCGGTAATACGGTTATCCA
CAGAATCAGGGGATAACGCAGGAAAGAACATGTGAGCAAAAGGCCAGCAAAAGGCCAGGAACCGTAAAAA
GGCCGCGTTGCTGGCGTTTTTCCATAGGCTCCGCCCCCCTGACGAGCATCACAAAAATCGACGCTCAAGT
CAGAGGTGGCGAAACCCGACAGGACTATAAAGATACCAGGCGTTTCCCCCTGGAAGCTCCCTCGTGCGCT
CTCCTGTTCCGACCCTGCCGCTTACCGGATACCTGTCCGCCTTTCTCCCTTCGGGAAGCGTGGCGCTTTC
TCATAGCTCACGCTGTAGGTATCTCAGTTCGGTGTAGGTCGTTCGCTCCAAGCTGGGCTGTGTGCACGAA
CCCCCCGTTCAGCCCGACCGCTGCGCCTTATCCGGTAACTATCGTCTTGAGTCCAACCCGGTAAGACACG
ACTTATCGCCACTGGCAGCAGCCACTGGTAACAGGATTAGCAGAGCGAGGTATGTAGGCGGTGCTACAGA
GTTCTTGAAGTGGTGGCCTAACTACGGCTACACTAGAAGAACAGTATTTGGTATCTGCGCTCTGCTGAAG
CCAGTTACCTTCGGAAAAAGAGTTGGTAGCTCTTGATCCGGCAAACAAACCACCGCTGGTAGCGGTGGTT
TTTTTGTTTGCAAGCAGCAGATTACGCGCAGAAAAAAAGGATCTCAAGAAGATCCTTTGATCTTTTCTAC
GGGGTCTGACGCTCAGTGGAACGAAAACTCACGTTAAGGGATTTTGGTCATGAGATTATCAAAAAGGATC
TTCACCTAGATCCTTTTAAATTAAAAATGAAGTTTTAAATCAATCTAAAGTATATATGAGTAAACTTGGT
CTGACAGTTACCAATGCTTAATCAGTGAGGCACCTATCTCAGCGATCTGTCTATTTCGTTCATCCATAGT
TGCCTGACTCCCCGTCGTGTAGATAACTACGATACGGGAGGGCTTACCATCTGGCCCCAGTGCTGCAATG
ATACCGCGAGACCCACGCTCACCGGCTCCAGATTTATCAGCAATAAACCAGCCAGCCGGAAGGGCCGAGC
GCAGAAGTGGTCCTGCAACTTTATCCGCCTCCATCCAGTCTATTAATTGTTGCCGGGAAGCTAGAGTAAG
TAGTTCGCCAGTTAATAGTTTGCGCAACGTTGTTGCCATTGCTACAGGCATCGTGGTGTCACGCTCGTCG
TTTGGTATGGCTTCATTCAGCTCCGGTTCCCAACGATCAAGGCGAGTTACATGATCCCCCATGTTGTGCA
AAAAAGCGGTTAGCTCCTTCGGTCCTCCGATCGTTGTCAGAAGTAAGTTGGCCGCAGTGTTATCACTCAT
GGTTATGGCAGCACTGCATAATTCTCTTACTGTCATGCCATCCGTAAGATGCTTTTCTGTGACTGGTGAG
TACTCAACCAAGTCATTCTGAGAATAGTGTATGCGGCGACCGAGTTGCTCTTGCCCGGCGTCAATACGGG
ATAATACCGCGCCACATAGCAGAACTTTAAAAGTGCTCATCATTGGAAAACGTTCTTCGGGGCGAAAACT
CTCAAGGATCTTACCGCTGTTGAGATCCAGTTCGATGTAACCCACTCGTGCACCCAACTGATCTTCAGCA
TCTTTTACTTTCACCAGCGTTTCTGGGTGAGCAAAAACAGGAAGGCAAAATGCCGCAAAAAAGGGAATAA
GGGCGACACGGAAATGTTGAATACTCATACTCTTCCTTTTTCAATATTATTGAAGCATTTATCAGGGTTA
TTGTCTCATGAGCGGATACATATTTGAATGTATTTAGAAAAATAAACAAATAGGGGTTCCGCGCACATTT
CCCCGAAAAGTGCCACCTGACGTC
